Addgene plasmid #84451: pTH1
Purpose: shuttle plasmid for sarA P1-dsRED expression
Depositing lab: Reindert Nijland. Depositing organization: University Medical Centre Utrecht. Publication: Fluorescent reporters for markerless genomic integration in Staphylococcus aureus. de Jong NW, van der Horst T, van Strijp JA, Nijland R. Sci Rep. 2017 Mar 7;7:43889. doi: 10.1038/srep43889. PubMed 28266573.
Backbone
  Vector backbone: pCM29
  Backbone size w/o insert (bp): 6604
  Total vector size (bp): 6537
  Modifications to backbone: sGFP replaced with insert
  Vector type: shuttle vector E.coli-S.aureus, expression of sGFP from the SarA-P1 promoter
  Selectable markers: also contains Chloramphenicol resistance gene, but only functional in Gram-postive bacteria.
Growth in bacteria
  Bacterial resistance: Ampicillin, 100 μg/mL
  Growth temperature: 37°C
  Growth strain: Top10F
  Copy number: High Copy
Gene/Insert
  Gene/Insert name: DsRed.T3(DNT)
  Insert size (bp): 694
  Cloning method: Restriction Enzyme; 5′ cloning site kpnI (not destroyed); 3′ cloning site EcoRI (not destroyed)
  Sequencing primers: 5′ TTGCATGCCTGCAGGTCGACTCTA; 3′ TTATGCTTCCGGCTCGTATGTTGTGTGG
Resource information
  A portion of this plasmid was derived from a plasmid made by: DsRED gene amplified from plasmid pKTEI; Dunn AK, Millikan DS, Adin DM, Bose JL, Stabb EV. 2006. New rfp- and pES213-Derived Tools for Analyzing Symbiotic Vibrio fischeri Reveal Patterns of Infection and lux Expression In Situ. Applied and environmental microbiology 72:802-810.
Terms and licenses: Academic/Nonprofit Terms; Industry Terms: Not Available to Industry
How to cite: pTH1 was a gift from Reindert Nijland (Addgene plasmid # 84451 ; http://n2t.net/addgene:84451 ; RRID:Addgene_84451)
