[The description below was written by a language model from this plasmid's Addgene catalogue record and pLannotate feature annotations shown in this document.]
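Description:
pTH1 is an E. coli–Staphylococcus aureus shuttle plasmid of 6,537 bp built on the pCM29 backbone, in which the original sGFP reporter was replaced with a red fluorescent protein gene. The vector-type field still mentions sGFP expression, but that wording reflects the parent plasmid. The stated purpose and the feature table both show that this construct carries DsRed instead. In E. coli it replicates from a high-copy ColE1/pUC-type origin and is selected with ampicillin through the β-lactamase gene and its promoter. For the staphylococcal host, the plasmid carries a Rep protein homologous to those that nick the plasmid to initiate rolling-circle replication. It also carries a S. aureus-derived chloramphenicol acetyltransferase gene, which the record notes is functional only in Gram-positive bacteria. Remnants of pUC/pBR322-type cloning vectors (lac promoter and operator, CAP site, and lacI, lacZα, rop, bom and MCS fragments) are also annotated, and appear to be backbone leftovers rather than working parts of the reporter.

The payload is DsRed.T3(DNT), a variant of the tetrameric Discosoma red fluorescent protein, cloned as an approximately 694 bp fragment between KpnI and EcoRI sites that were both preserved. The gene was amplified from an earlier rfp-carrying plasmid. According to the catalogue entry, expression is driven by the S. aureus sarA P1 promoter. This promoter is not picked up in the automated annotation, but it presumably lies in the unannotated region upstream of the DsRed coding sequence. The plasmid serves to label S. aureus with red fluorescence and belongs to a set of fluorescent reporter tools associated with work on markerless genomic integration in that organism.
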