Features (pLannotate 1.2.2; 16 found; start..end, strand, type, name):
    281..955     +  CDS            DsRed.T3: DsRed.T3 is a basic (constitutively fluorescent) red fluorescent protein published in 2002, derived from Discosoma sp.. It is reported to be a somewhat slowly-maturing tetramer.
    997..1013    -  protein_bind   lac operator: The lac repressor binds to the lac operator to inhibit transcription in E. coli. This inhibition can be relieved by adding lactose or isopropyl-β-D-thiogalactopyranoside (IPTG). lac repressor encoded by lacI
   1021..1051    -  promoter       lac promoter: promoter for the E. coli lac operon
   1066..1087    -  protein_bind   CAP binding site: CAP binding activates transcription in the presence of cAMP. E. coli catabolite activator protein
   1100..1192    -  CDS            lacI (fragment): lac repressor; lacI; The lac repressor binds to the lac operator to inhibit transcription in E. coli. This inhibition can be relieved by adding lactose or isopropyl-β-D-thiogalactopyranoside (IPTG).
   1375..1963    -  rep_origin     ori: high-copy-number ColE1/pMB1/pBR322/pUC origin of replication
   2134..2994    -  CDS            AmpR (fragment): β-lactamase; bla; confers resistance to ampicillin, carbenicillin, and related antibiotics
   2995..3099    -  promoter       AmpR promoter: bla
   3194..3229    +  CDS            rop (fragment): Rop protein, which maintains plasmids at low copy number; rop
   3339..3431    +  misc_feature   bom (fragment): basis of mobility region from pBR322
   3437..3591    -  CDS            lacZα (fragment): LacZα fragment of β-galactosidase; lacZ fragment
   4127..4774    -  CDS            cat: CAT1_STAAU - Experimental evidence at transcript level: Swiss-Prot protein existence level 2. This enzyme is an effector of chloramphenicol resistance in bacteria. From Staphylococcus aureus.
   5232..5906    +  CDS            REPX_STAAU: Protein inferred from homology: Swiss-Prot protein existence level 3. Produces a single-strand nick in a specific site of the plasmid, and this nick results in single-strand replication by rolling circle mechanism. From Staphylococcus aureus.
   6114..6130    +  CDS            MNase (fragment): micrococcal nuclease from Staphylococcus aureus
   6297..6506    +  CDS            YPCD_STAAU (fragment): Protein predicted: Swiss-Prot protein existence level 4. From Staphylococcus aureus.
   6502..6537    -  misc_feature   MCS (fragment): pUC18/19 multiple cloning site
>Addgene plasmid #84451 | pTH1 | depositor full sequence | sequence record 163430 | pTH1 sequence 6537 bps
GCTAGCCTGATATTTTTGACTAAACCAAATGCTAACCCAGAAATACAATCACTGTGTCTAATGAATAATT
TGTTTTATAAACACTTTTTTGTTTACTTCTCATTTTTAATTAGTTATAATTAACTAAATAATAGAGCATT
AAATATATTTAATAAAACTTATTTAATGCAAAATTATGACTAACATATCTATAATAAATAAAGATTAGAT
ATCAATATATTATCGGGCAAATGTATCGAGCAAGATGCATCGGATCCCCGGGTACCAGGAGGAAAAACAT
ATGGACAACACCGAGGACGTCATCAAGGAGTTCATGCGCTTCAAGGTGCGCATGGAGGGCTCCGTGAACG
GCCACGAGTTCGAGATCGAGGGCGAGGGCGAGGGCCGCCCCTACGAGGGCACCCAGACCGCCAAGCTGAA
GGTGACCAAGGGCGGCCCCCTGCCCTTCGCCTGGGACATCCTGTCCCCCCAGTTCCAGTACGGCTCCAAG
GTGTACGTGAAGCACCCCGCCGACATCCCCGACTACAAGAAGCTGTCCTTCCCCGAGGGCTTCAAGTGGG
AGCGCGTGATGAACTTCGAGGACGGCGGCGTGGTGACCGTGACCCAGGACTCCTCCCTGCAGGACGGCTG
CTTCATCTACAAGGTGAAGTTCATCGGCGTGAACTTCCCCTCCGACGGCCCCGTAATGCAGAAGAAGACT
ATGGGCTGGGAGCCCTCCACCGAGCGCCTGTACCCCCGCGACGGCGTGCTGAAGGGCGAGATCCACAAGG
CCCTGAAGCTGAAGGACGGCGGCCACTACCTGGTGGAGTTCAAGTCCATCTACATGGCCAAGAAGCCCGT
GCAGCTGCCCGGCTACTACTACGTGGACTCCAAGCTGGACATCACCTCCCACAACGAGGACTACACCATC
GTGGAGCAGTACGAGCGCACCGAGGGCCGCCACCACCTGTTCCTGTAGGAATTCGTAATCATGTCATAGC
TGTTTCCTGTGTGAAATTGTTATCCGCTCACAATTCCACACAACATACGAGCCGGAAGCATAAAGTGTAA
AGCCTGGGGTGCCTAATGAGTGAGCTAACTCACATTAATTGCGTTGCGCTCACTGCCCGCTTTCCAGTCG
GGAAACCTGTCGTGCCAGCTGCATTAATGAATCGGCCAACGCGCGGGGAGAGGCGGTTTGCGTATTGGGC
GCTCTTCCGCTTCCTCGCTCACTGACTCGCTGCGCTCGGTCGTTCGGCTGCGGCGAGCGGTATCAGCTCA
CTCAAAGGCGGTAATACGGTTATCCACAGAATCAGGGGATAACGCAGGAAAGAACATGTGAGCAAAAGGC
CAGCAAAAGGCCAGGAACCGTAAAAAGGCCGCGTTGCTGGCGTTTTTCCATAGGCTCCGCCCCCCTGACG
AGCATCACAAAAATCGACGCTCAAGTCAGAGGTGGCGAAACCCGACAGGACTATAAAGATACCAGGCGTT
TCCCCCTGGAAGCTCCCTCGTGCGCTCTCCTGTTCCGACCCTGCCGCTTACCGGATACCTGTCCGCCTTT
CTCCCTTCGGGAAGCGTGGCGCTTTCTCATAGCTCACGCTGTAGGTATCTCAGTTCGGTGTAGGTCGTTC
GCTCCAAGCTGGGCTGTGTGCACGAACCCCCCGTTCAGCCCGACCGCTGCGCCTTATCCGGTAACTATCG
TCTTGAGTCCAACCCGGTAAGACACGACTTATCGCCACTGGCAGCAGCCACTGGTAACAGGATTAGCAGA
GCGAGGTATGTAGGCGGTGCTACAGAGTTCTTGAAGTGGTGGCCTAACTACGGCTACACTAGAAGAACAG
TATTTGGTATCTGCGCTCTGCTGAAGCCAGTTACCTTCGGAAAAAGAGTTGGTAGCTCTTGATCCGGCAA
ACAAACCACCGCTGGTAGCGGTGGTTTTTTTGTTTGCAAGCAGCAGATTACGCGCAGAAAAAAAGGATCT
CAAGAAGATCCTTTGATCTTTTCTACGGGGTCTGACGCTCAGTGGAACGAAAACTCACGTTAAGGGATTT
TGGTCATGAGATTATCAAAAAGGATCTTCACCTAGATCCTTTTAAATTAAAAATGAAGTTTTAAATCAAT
CTAAAGTATATATGAGTAAACTTGGTCTGACAGTTACCAATGCTTAATCAGTGAGGCACCTATCTCAGCG
ATCTGTCTATTTCGTTCATCCATAGTTGCCTGACTCCCCGTCGTGTAGATAACTACGATACGGGAGGGCT
TACCATCTGGCCCCAGTGCTGCAATGATACCGCGAGACCCACGCTCACCGGCTCCAGATTTATCAGCAAT
AAACCAGCCAGCCGGAAGGGCCGAGCGCAGAAGTGGTCCTGCAACTTTATCCGCCTCCATCCAGTCTATT
AATTGTTGCCGGGAAGCTAGAGTAAGTAGTTCGCCAGTTAATAGTTGCGCAACGTTGTTGCCATTGCTAC
AGGCATCGTGGGTGTCACGCTCGTCGTTTGGTATGGCTTCATTCAGCTCCGGTTCCCAACGATCAAGGCG
AGTTACATGATCCCCCATGTTGTGCAAAAAAGCGGTTAGCTCTTTCGGTCCTCCGATCGTTGTCAGAAGT
AAGTTGGCCGCAGTGTTATCACTCATGGTTATGGCAGCACTGCATAATTCTCTTACTGTCATGCCATCCG
TAAGATGCTTTTCTGTGACTGGTGAGTACTCAACCAAGTCATTCTGAGAATAGTGTATGCGGCGACCGAG
TTGCTCTTGCCCGGCGTCAATACGGGATAATACCGCGCCACATAGCAGAACTTTAAAAGTGCTCATCATT
GGAAAACGTTCTTCGGGGCGAAAACTCTCAAGGATCTTACCGCTGTTGAGATCCAGTTCGATGTAACCCA
CTCGTGCACCCAACTGATCTTCAGCATCTTTTACTTTCACCAGCGTTTCTGGGTGAGCAAAAACAGGAAG
GCAAAATGCCGCAAAAAAGGGAATAAGGGCGACACGGAAATGTTGAATACTCATACTCTTCCTTTTTCAA
TATTATTGAAGCATTTATCAGGGTTATTGTCTCATGAGCGGATACATATTTGAATGTATTTAGAAAAATA
AACAAATAGGGGTTCCGCGCACATTTCCCCGAAAAGTGCCACCTGACGTCTAAGAAACCATTATTATCAT
GACATTAACCTATAAAAATAGGCGTATCACGAGGCCCTTTCGTCTCGCGCGTTTCGGTGATGACGGTGAA
AACCTCTGACACATGCAGCTCCCGGAGACGGTCACAGCTTGTCTGTAAGCGGATGCCGGGAGCAGACAAG
CCCGTCAGGGCGCGTCAGCGGGTGTTGGCGGGTGTCGGGGCTGGCTTAAACTATGCGGCATCAGAGCAGA
TTGTACTGAGAGTGCACCATATGCGGTGTGAAATACCGCACAGATGCGTAAGGAGAAAATACCGCATCAG
GCGCCATTCGCCATTCAGGCTGCGCAACTGTTGGGAAGGGCGATCGGTGCGGGCCTCTTCGCTATTACGC
CAGCTGGCGAAAGGGGGATGTGCTGCAAGGCGATTAAGTTGGGTAACGCCAGGGTTTTCCCAGTCACGAC
GTTGTAAAACGACGGCCAGTGCCAAGCTTCTGTAGGTTTTTAGGCATAAAACTATATGATTTACCCCTAA
ATCTTTAAAATGCCCCTTAAAATTCAAAATAAAGGCATTTAAAATTTAAATATTTCTTGTGATAAAGTTT
GTTAAAAAGGAGTGGTTTTATGACTGTTATGTGGTTATCGATTATAGGTATGTGGTTTTGTATTGGAATG
GCATTTTTTGCTATCAAGGTTATTAAAAATAAAAATTAGACCACGCATTTATGCCGAGAAAATTTATTGT
GCGTTGAGAAGAACCCTTAACTAAACTTGCAGACGAATGTCGGCATAGCGTGAGCTATTAAGCCGACCAT
TCGACAAGTTTTGGGATTGTTAAGGGTTCCGAGGCTCAACGTCAATAAAGCAATTGGAATAAAGAAGCGA
AAAAGGAGAAGTCGGTTCAGAAAAAGAAGGATATGGATCTGGAGCTGTAATATAAAAACCTTCTTCAACT
AACGGGGCAGGTTAGTGACATTAGAAAACCGACTGTAAAAAGTACAGTCGGCATTATCTCATATTATAAA
AGCCAGTCATTAGGCCTATCTGACAATTCCTGAATAGAGTTCATAAACAATCCTGCATGATAACCATCAC
AAACAGAATGATGTACCTGTAAAGATAGCGGTAAATATATTGAATTACCTTTATTAATGAATTTTCCTGC
TGTAATAATGGGTAGAAGGTAATTACTATTATTATTGATATTTAAGTTAAACCCAGTAAATGAAGTCCAT
GGAATAATAGAAAGAGAAAAAGCATTTTCAGGTATAGGTGTTTTGGGAAACAATTTCCCCGAACCATTAT
ATTTCTCTACATCAGAAAGGTATAAATCATAAAACTCTTTGAAGTCATTCTTTACAGGAGTCCAAATACC
AGAGAATGTTTTAGATACACCATCAAAAATTGTATAAAGTGGCTCTAACTTATCCCAATAACCTAACTCT
CCGTCGCTATTGTAACCAGTTCTAAAAGCTGTATTTGAGTTTATCACCCTTGTCACTAAGAAAATAAATG
CAGGGTAAAATTTATATCCTTCTTGTTTTATGTTTCGGTATAAAACACTAATATCAATTTCTGTGGTTAT
ACTAAAAGTCGTTTGTTGGTTCAAATAATGATTAAATATCTCTTTTCTCTTCCAATTGTCTAAATCAATT
TTATTAAAGTTCATTTGATATGCCTCCTAAATTTTTATCTAAAGTGAATTTAGGAGGCTTACTTGTCTGC
TTTCTTCATTAGAATCAATCCTTTTTTAAAAGTCAATATTACTGTAACATAAATATATATTTTAAAAATA
TCCCACTTTATCCAATTTTCGTTTGTTGAACTAATGGGTGCTTTAGTTGAAGAATAAAAGACCACATTAA
AAAATGTGGTCTTTTGTGTTTTTTTAAAGGATTTGAGCGTAGCGAAAAATCCTTTTCTTTCTTATCTTGA
TAATAAGGGTAACTATTGCCGGCGAGGCTAGTTACCCTTAAGTTATTGGTATGACTGGTTTTAAGCGCAA
AAAAAGTTGCTTTTTCGTACCTATTAATGTATCGTTTTAAATGACTAGTAAAAAACATACATAGAAAGGG
GAAAAAGCAACTTTTTTTATTGTCATAGTTTGTGAAAACTAAGTTGTTTTTATGTGTTATAACATGGAAA
AGTATACTGAGAAAAAACAAAGAAATCAAGTATTTCAGAAATTTATTAAACGTCATATTGGAGAGAATCA
AATGGATTTAGTTGAAGATTGCAATACATTTCTGTCTTTTGTAGCTGATAAAACTTTAGAAAAACAGAAA
TTATATAAAGCTAATTCTTGTAAAAATCGATTTTGTCCTGTCTGTGCTTGGAGAAAAGCTAGAAAAGATG
CATTGGGTTTATCTTTGATGATGCAATATATTAAGCAGCAAGAGAAAAAGGAGTTTATCTTTTTAACTTT
GACTACACCTAATGTAATGAGTGATGAATTAGAAAATGAAATAAAACGTTATAATAATTCTTTTAGAAAA
CTTATAAAGAGAAAAAAAGTAGGTAGTGTTATAAAGGGATATGTTCGTAAGTTAGAGATTACATATAATA
AAAAAAGAGATGATTATAATCCTCATTTTCATGTGTTAATTGCAGTAAATAAATCGTATTTCACAGATAA
AAGATATTATATTAGCCAACAAGAATGGTTAGATTTATGGCGTGATGTAACGGGCATTTCAGAAATAACA
CAAGTTCAAGTTCAAAAAATAAGACAAAATAATAATAAAGAATTATATGAAATGGCTAAGTATTCTGGTA
AAGATAGTGATTATTTAATAAATCAAAAAGTCTTTGATGCATTTTATAAATCACTTAAAGGTAAACAGGT
ATTAGTTTATTCAGGATTATTTAAAGAGGCTAAAAAGAAATTAAAAAATGGGGATTTAGATTACTTAAAA
GAAATTGATCCAACCGAATATATCTATCAAATTTTTTATATTTGGAAACAAAAAGAGTATTTAGCTAGTG
AACTTTATGACTTAACAGAACAAGAAAAAAGAGAAATTAATCACAAAATGATAGACGAAATCGAGGAAGA
ACAATAACAAAATATAAGTGCTAACAGCTGACCTCCCGATAACACCATGTAGTTATTGGGAGGTCAGCTG
TTGAATTATGCACGAGTATTTTAAAAGTTATTGTGATGACGACGATAAACGATTATCAAAAGTATAATGT
TAAAATGCTTTATTATACTAACGTTATATAAACATTATACTTTCGTTATACAAATTTTAACCCTGTTAGG
AACTATAAAAAATCATGAAAATTTTAATTTGCATGTAACTGGGCAGTGTCTTAAAAAATCGACACTGAAT
TTGCTCAAATTTTTGTTTGTAGAATTAGAATATATTTATTTGGCTCATATTTGCTTTTTAAAAGCTTGCA
TGCCTGCAGGTCGACTCTAGAGGATCC
