>Addgene plasmid #84451 | pTH1 | addgene partial sequence | sequence record 166613 | M13pUC-Rev 5'-AGCGGATAACAATTTCACACAGG-3'
ACGAATTCCTACAGGAACAGGTGGTGGCGGCCCTCGGTGCGCTCGTACTGCTCCACGATGGTGTAGTCCT
CGTTGTGGGAGGTGATGTCCAGCTTGGAGTCCACGTAGTAGTAGCCGGGCAGCTGCACGGGCTTCTTGGC
CATGTAGATGGACTTGAACTCCACCAGGTAGTGGCCGCCGTCCTTCAGCTTCAGGGCCTTGTGGATCTCG
CCCTTCAGCACGCCGTCGCGGGGGTACAGGCGCTCGGTGGAGGGCTCCCAGCCCATAGTCTTCTTCTGCA
TTACGGGGCCGTCGGAGGGGAAGTTCACGCCGATGAACTTCACCTTGTAGATGAAGCAGCCGTCCTGCAG
GGAGGAGTCCTGGGTCACGGTCACCACGCCGCCGTCCTCGAAGTTCATCACGCGCTCCCACTTGAAGCCC
TCGGGGAAGGACAGCTTCTTGTAGTCGGGGATGTCGGCGGGGTGCTTCACGTACACCTTGGAGCCGTACT
GGAACTGGGGGGACAGGATGTCCCAGGCGAAGGGCAGGGGGCCGCCCTTGGTCACCTTCAGCTTGGCGGT
CTGGGTGCCCTCGTAGGGGCGGCCCTCGCCCTCGCCCTCGATCTCGAACTCGTGGCCGTTCACGGAGCCC
TCCATGCGCACCTTGAAGCGCATGAACTCCTTGATGACGTCCTCGGTGTTGTCCATATGTTTTTCCTCCT
GGTACCCGGGGATCCGATGCATCTTGCTCGATACATTTGCCCGATAATATATTGATATCTAATCTTTATT
TATTATAGATATGTTAGTCATAATTTTGCATTAAATAAGTTTTATTAAATATATTTAATGCTCTATTATT
T
