>Addgene plasmid #84451 | pTH1 | addgene partial sequence | sequence record 166614 | DsRed1-N 5'-GTACTGGAACTGGGGGGACAG-3'
CCTTCAGCTTGGCGGTCTGGGTGCCCTCGTAGGGGCGGCCCTCGCCCTCGCCCTCGATCTCGAACTCGTG
GCCGTTCACGGAGCCCTCCATGCGCACCTTGAAGCGCATGAACTCCTTGATGACGTCCTCGGTGTTGTCC
ATATGTTTTTCCTCCTGGTACCCGGGGATCCGATGCATCTTGCTCGATACATTTGCCCGATAATATATTG
ATATCTAATCTTTATTTATTATAGATATGTTAGTCATAATTTTGCATTAAATAAGTTTTATTAAATATAT
TTAATGCTCTATTATTTAGTTAATTATAACTAATTAAAAATGAGAAGTAAACAAAAAAGTGTTTATAAAA
CAAATTATTCATTAGACACAGTGATTGTATTTCTGGGTTAGCATTTGGTTTAGTCAAAAATATCAGGCTA
GCGGATCCTCTAGAGTCGACCTGCAGGCATGCAAGCTTTTAAAAAGCAAATATGAGCCAAATAAATATAT
TCTAATTCTACAAACAAAAATTTGAGCAAATTCAGTGTCGATTTTTTAAGACACTGCCCAGTTACATGCA
AATTAAAATTTTCATGATTTTTTATAGTTCCTAACAGGGTTAAAATTTGTATAACGAAAGTATAATGTTT
ATATAACGTTAGTATAATAAAGCATTTTAACATTATACTTTTGATAATCGTTTATCGTCGTCATCACAAT
AACTTTTAAAATACTCGTGCATAATTCAACAGCTGACCTCCCAATAACTACATGGTGTTATCGGGAGGTC
AGCTGTTAGCACTTATATTTTGTTATTGTTCTTCCTCGATTTCGTCTATCATTTTGTGATTAATTTCTCT
TTTTTCTTGTTCTGTTAAGTCATAAAGTTCACTAGCTAAATACTC
